Addgene plasmid #178759: pMs_Cas8
Purpose: Expression of Marinomonas sp. type I-E cas8
Depositing lab: Chase Beisel. Depositing organization: Helmholtz-Zentrum fuer Infektionsforschung (HZI). Publication: Rapid cell-free characterization of multi-subunit CRISPR effectors and transposons. Wimmer F, Mougiakos I, Englert F, Beisel CL. Mol Cell. 2022 Feb 16. pii: S1097-2765(22)00102-2. doi: 10.1016/j.molcel.2022.01.026. PubMed 35216669.
Backbone
  Vector backbone: pET28b
  Vector type: Bacterial Expression
Growth in bacteria
  Bacterial resistance: Kanamycin, 50 μg/mL
  Growth temperature: 37°C
  Growth strain: DH5alpha
  Copy number: Low Copy
Gene/Insert
  Gene/Insert name: Marinomonas sp. type I-E cas8
  Species: Marinomonas sp.
  Cloning method: Restriction Enzyme; 5′ cloning site Unknown (unknown if destroyed); 3′ cloning site Unknown (unknown if destroyed)
Resource information
  A portion of this plasmid was derived from a plasmid made by: U.S. Department of Energy Joint Genome Institute
Terms and licenses: Academic/Nonprofit Terms; Industry Terms: Not Available to Industry
Depositor comments: If used in a publication, please acknowledge that the plasmid pEcCas5 was generated by U.S. Department of Energy Joint Genome Institute, a DOE Office of Science User Facility. The associated work was supported by the Office of Science of the U.S. Department of Energy under Contract No. DE-AC02-05CH11231.
How to cite: pMs_Cas8 was a gift from Chase Beisel (Addgene plasmid # 178759 ; http://n2t.net/addgene:178759 ; RRID:Addgene_178759)
