[The description below was written by a language model from this plasmid's Addgene catalogue record and pLannotate feature annotations shown in this document.]
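Description:
pMs_Cas8 is a bacterial expression plasmid built on the pET28b backbone that carries the cas8 gene from the type I-E CRISPR-Cas system of Marinomonas sp. Cas8 is the large subunit of the type I Cascade surveillance complex, generally associated with PAM recognition, so this plasmid supplies one component of a multi-subunit effector rather than a complete system. The plasmid (about 6.8 kb in the sequenced record) replicates through a ColE1/pBR322-type origin accompanied by the bom region and the rop gene, consistent with the low copy number listed in the catalogue, and it is selected with kanamycin through the aph(3')-Ia resistance gene. An f1 origin is also present, along with short tetracycline-resistance gene fragments that are remnants of the backbone's pBR322 ancestry.

Expression is driven by a T7 promoter followed immediately by a lac operator, with lacI and its own promoter on the same plasmid, giving the usual pET arrangement in which transcription depends on T7 RNA polymerase and is repressed until lactose or IPTG is supplied. The feature table does not annotate the cas8 coding sequence itself, but the unannotated interval of roughly 1.6 kb between the lac operator and the downstream elements is where the insert would lie. Downstream sit a histidine-tag sequence, annotated as a fragment of a 9xHis tag, and the T7 terminator. Whether the His tag is fused in frame to Cas8 cannot be determined from the record, and the cloning sites are listed as unknown. The associated publication concerns rapid cell-free characterization of multi-subunit CRISPR effectors and transposons, suggesting that the plasmid is used as a T7-driven template alongside plasmids for the other Cascade subunits. A portion of the plasmid was derived from material generated by a genome institute.
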