Features (pLannotate 1.2.2; 17 found; start..end, strand, type, name):
     12..440     +  rep_origin     f1 ori (sequence partly withheld): f1 bacteriophage origin of replication; arrow indicates direction of (+) strand synthesis
    493..550     +  promoter       AmpR promoter (fragment): bla
    559..1374    -  CDS            KanR: aminoglycoside phosphotransferase; aph(3')-Ia; confers resistance to kanamycin in bacteria or G418 (Geneticin®) in eukaryotes
   1496..2084    +  rep_origin     ori: high-copy-number ColE1/pMB1/pBR322/pUC origin of replication
   2270..2409    -  misc_feature   bom: basis of mobility region from pBR322
   2511..2702    -  CDS            rop: Rop protein, which maintains plasmids at low copy number; rop
   2719..3099    +  CDS            YPB1_ECOLX: Protein predicted: Swiss-Prot protein existence level 4. From Escherichia coli.
   3171..3462    -  CDS            TcR (fragment): tetracycline efflux protein; tet; confers resistance to tetracycline
   3477..3498    -  protein_bind   CAP binding site: CAP binding activates transcription in the presence of cAMP. E. coli catabolite activator protein
   3511..4593    -  CDS            lacI: lac repressor; lacI; The lac repressor binds to the lac operator to inhibit transcription in E. coli. This inhibition can be relieved by adding lactose or isopropyl-β-D-thiogalactopyranoside (IPTG).
   4594..4671    -  promoter       lacI promoter: lacI
   4679..4958    -  CDS            TcR (fragment): tetracycline efflux protein; tet; confers resistance to tetracycline
   4980..4998    +  promoter       T7 promoter: promoter for bacteriophage T7 RNA polymerase
   4999..5023    +  protein_bind   lac operator: The lac repressor binds to the lac operator to inhibit transcription in E. coli. This inhibition can be relieved by adding lactose or isopropyl-β-D-thiogalactopyranoside (IPTG). lac repressor encoded by lacI
   6672..6689    +  CDS            9xHis (fragment): 9xHis affinity tag
   6699..6748    +  CDS            SET1 (fragment): solubility-enhancement tag derived from T7 phage gene 10B
   6756..6803    +  terminator     T7 terminator: transcription terminator for bacteriophage T7 RNA polymerase
>Addgene plasmid #178759 | pMs_Cas8 | addgene full sequence | sequence record 355151 | Addgene NGS Result
TGGCGAATGGG
[124 nt withheld, positions 12-135]
C
[91 nt withheld, positions 137-227]
A
[49 nt withheld, positions 229-277]
CCTTTGACGTTGGAGTCCACGTTCTTT
[37 nt withheld, positions 305-341]
ACCCTATCTCGGTCTATTCTTTTGATTTATAAGGGATTTTGCCGATTTCGGCCTATTGGTTAAAAAATGA
GCTGATTTAACAAAAATTTAACGCGAATTTTAACAAAATATTAACGCTTACAATTTAGGTGGCACTTTTC
GGGGAAATGTGCGCGGAACCCCTATTTGTTTATTTTTCTAAATACATTCAAATATGTATCCGCTCATGAA
TTAATTCTTAGAAAAACTCATCGAGCATCAAATGAAACTGCAATTTATTCATATCAGGATTATCAATACC
ATATTTTTGAAAAAGCCGTTTCTGTAATGAAGGAGAAAACTCACCGAGGCAGTTCCATAGGATGGCAAGA
TCCTGGTATCGGTCTGCGATTCCGACTCGTCCAACATCAATACAACCTATTAATTTCCCCTCGTCAAAAA
TAAGGTTATCAAGTGAGAAATCACCATGAGTGACGACTGAATCCGGTGAGAATGGCAAAAGTTTATGCAT
TTCTTTCCAGACTTGTTCAACAGGCCAGCCATTACGCTCGTCATCAAAATCACTCGCATCAACCAAACCG
TTATTCATTCGTGATTGCGCCTGAGCGAGACGAAATACGCGATCGCTGTTAAAAGGACAATTACAAACAG
GAATCGAATGCAACCGGCGCAGGAACACTGCCAGCGCATCAACAATATTTTCACCTGAATCAGGATATTC
TTCTAATACCTGGAATGCTGTTTTCCCGGGGATCGCAGTGGTGAGTAACCATGCATCATCAGGAGTACGG
ATAAAATGCTTGATGGTCGGAAGAGGCATAAATTCCGTCAGCCAGTTTAGTCTGACCATCTCATCTGTAA
CATCATTGGCAACGCTACCTTTGCCATGTTTCAGAAACAACTCTGGCGCATCGGGCTTCCCATACAATCG
ATAGATTGTCGCACCTGATTGCCCGACATTATCGCGAGCCCATTTATACCCATATAAATCAGCATCCATG
TTGGAATTTAATCGCGGCCTAGAGCAAGACGTTTCCCGTTGAATATGGCTCATAACACCCCTTGTATTAC
TGTTTATGTAAGCAGACAGTTTTATTGTTCATGACCAAAATCCCTTAACGTGAGTTTTCGTTCCACTGAG
CGTCAGACCCCGTAGAAAAGATCAAAGGATCTTCTTGAGATCCTTTTTTTCTGCGCGTAATCTGCTGCTT
GCAAACAAAAAAACCACCGCTACCAGCGGTGGTTTGTTTGCCGGATCAAGAGCTACCAACTCTTTTTCCG
AAGGTAACTGGCTTCAGCAGAGCGCAGATACCAAATACTGTCCTTCTAGTGTAGCCGTAGTTAGGCCACC
ACTTCAAGAACTCTGTAGCACCGCCTACATACCTCGCTCTGCTAATCCTGTTACCAGTGGCTGCTGCCAG
TGGCGATAAGTCGTGTCTTACCGGGTTGGACTCAAGACGATAGTTACCGGATAAGGCGCAGCGGTCGGGC
TGAACGGGGGGTTCGTGCACACAGCCCAGCTTGGAGCGAACGACCTACACCGAACTGAGATACCTACAGC
GTGAGCTATGAGAAAGCGCCACGCTTCCCGAAGGGAGAAAGGCGGACAGGTATCCGGTAAGCGGCAGGGT
CGGAACAGGAGAGCGCACGAGGGAGCTTCCAGGGGGAAACGCCTGGTATCTTTATAGTCCTGTCGGGTTT
CGCCACCTCTGACTTGAGCGTCGATTTTTGTGATGCTCGTCAGGGGGGCGGAGCCTATGGAAAAACGCCA
GCAACGCGGCCTTTTTACGGTTCCTGGCCTTTTGCTGGCCTTTTGCTCACATGTTCTTTCCTGCGTTATC
CCCTGATTCTGTGGATAACCGTATTACCGCCTTTGAGTGAGCTGATACCGCTCGCCGCAGCCGAACGACC
GAGCGCAGCGAGTCAGTGAGCGAGGAAGCGGAAGAGCGCCTGATGCGGTATTTTCTCCTTACGCATCTGT
GCGGTATTTCACACCGCAATGGTGCACTCTCAGTACAATCTGCTCTGATGCCGCATAGTTAAGCCAGTAT
ACACTCCGCTATCGCTACGTGACTGGGTCATGGCTGCGCCCCGACACCCGCCAACACCCGCTGACGCGCC
CTGACGGGCTTGTCTGCTCCCGGCATCCGCTTACAGACAAGCTGTGACCGTCTCCGGGAGCTGCATGTGT
CAGAGGTTTTCACCGTCATCACCGAAACGCGCGAGGCAGCTGCGGTAAAGCTCATCAGCGTGGTCGTGAA
GCGATTCACAGATGTCTGCCTGTTCATCCGCGTCCAGCTCGTTGAGTTTCTCCAGAAGCGTTAATGTCTG
GCTTCTGATAAAGCGGGCCATGTTAAGGGCGGTTTTTTCCTGTTTGGTCACTGATGCCTCCGTGTAAGGG
GGATTTCTGTTCATGGGGGTAATGATACCGATGAAACGAGAGAGGATGCTCACGATACGGGTTACTGATG
ATGAACATGCCCGGTTACTGGAACGTTGTGAGGGTAAACAACTGGCGGTATGGATGCGGCGGGACCAGAG
AAAAATCACTCAGGGTCAATGCCAGCGCTTCGTTAATACAGATGTAGGTGTTCCACAGGGTAGCCAGCAG
CATCCTGCGATGCAGATCCGGAACATAATGGTGCAGGGCGCTGACTTCCGCGTTTCCAGACTTTACGAAA
CACGGAAACCGAAGACCATTCATGTTGTTGCTCAGGTCGCAGACGTTTTGCAGCAGCAGTCGCTTCACGT
TCGCTCGCGTATCGGTGATTCATTCTGCTAACCAGTAAGGCAACCCCGCCAGCCTAGCCGGGTCCTCAAC
GACAGGAGCACGATCATGCGCACCCGTGGGGCCGCCATGCCGGCGATAATGGCCTGCTTCTCGCCGAAAC
GTTTGGTGGCGGGACCAGTGACGAAGGCTTGAGCGAGGGCGTGCAAGATTCCGAATACCGCAAGCGACAG
GCCGATCATCGTCGCGCTCCAGCGAAAGCGGTCCTCGCCGAAAATGACCCAGAGCGCTGCCGGCACCTGT
CCTACGAGTTGCATGATAAAGAAGACAGTCATAAGTGCGGCGACGATAGTCATGCCCCGCGCCCACCGGA
AGGAGCTGACTGGGTTGAAGGCTCTCAAGGGCATCGGTCGAGATCCCGGTGCCTAATGAGTGAGCTAACT
TACATTAATTGCGTTGCGCTCACTGCCCGCTTTCCAGTCGGGAAACCTGTCGTGCCAGCTGCATTAATGA
ATCGGCCAACGCGCGGGGAGAGGCGGTTTGCGTATTGGGCGCCAGGGTGGTTTTTCTTTTCACCAGTGAG
ACGGGCAACAGCTGATTGCCCTTCACCGCCTGGCCCTGAGAGAGTTGCAGCAAGCGGTCCACGCTGGTTT
GCCCCAGCAGGCGAAAATCCTGTTTGATGGTGGTTAACGGCGGGATATAACATGAGCTGTCTTCGGTATC
GTCGTATCCCACTACCGAGATATCCGCACCAACGCGCAGCCCGGACTCGGTAATGGCGCGCATTGCGCCC
AGCGCCATCTGATCGTTGGCAACCAGCATCGCAGTGGGAACGATGCCCTCATTCAGCATTTGCATGGTTT
GTTGAAAACCGGACATGGCACTCCAGTCGCCTTCCCGTTCCGCTATCGGCTGAATTTGATTGCGAGTGAG
ATATTTATGCCAGCCAGCCAGACGCAGACGCGCCGAGACAGAACTTAATGGGCCCGCTAACAGCGCGATT
TGCTGGTGACCCAATGCGACCAGATGCTCCACGCCCAGTCGCGTACCGTCTTCATGGGAGAAAATAATAC
TGTTGATGGGTGTCTGGTCAGAGACATCAAGAAATAACGCCGGAACATTAGTGCAGGCAGCTTCCACAGC
AATGGCATCCTGGTCATCCAGCGGATAGTTAATGATCAGCCCACTGACGCGTTGCGCGAGAAGATTGTGC
ACCGCCGCTTTACAGGCTTCGACGCCGCTTCGTTCTACCATCGACACCACCACGCTGGCACCCAGTTGAT
CGGCGCGAGATTTAATCGCCGCGACAATTTGCGACGGCGCGTGCAGGGCCAGACTGGAGGTGGCAACGCC
AATCAGCAACGACTGTTTGCCCGCCAGTTGTTGTGCCACGCGGTTGGGAATGTAATTCAGCTCCGCCATC
GCCGCTTCCACTTTTTCCCGCGTTTTCGCAGAAACGTGGCTGGCCTGGTTCACCACGCGGGAAACGGTCT
GATAAGAGACACCGGCATACTCTGCGACATCGTATAACGTTACTGGTTTCACATTCACCACCCTGAATTG
ACTCTCTTCCGGGCGCTATCATGCCATACCGCGAAAGGTTTTGCGCCATTCGATGGTGTCCGGGATCTCG
ACGCTCTCCCTTATGCGACTCCTGCATTAGGAAGCAGCCCAGTAGTAGGTTGAGGCCGTTGAGCACCGCC
GCCGCAAGGAATGGTGCATGCAAGGAGATGGCGCCCAACAGTCCCCCGGCCACGGGGCCTGCCACCATAC
CCACGCCGAAACAAGCGCTCATGAGCCCGAAGTGGCGAGCCCGATCTTCCCCATCGGTGATGTCGGCGAT
ATAGGCGCCAGCAACCGCACCTGTGGCGCCGGTGATGCCGGCCACGATGCGTCCGGCGTAGAGGATCGAG
ATCTCGATCCCGCGAAATTAATACGACTCACTATAGGGGAATTGTGAGCGGATAACAATTCCCTCTAGAA
AGTACTTCTTCGATTTAAGGAGGGATTTTATGAACCTGGTGAAAGACCCGTGGCTGCCAATGCGTCTGCA
GGACGGCAGTGAACAGGTGCTTCCCATGACACAAATATCGCGAAGTGACGTGGTAGATTTTGCCCTTCCA
CGTGCAGATTTTCAAGGTGCCGCTTACCAGTTCGCGATAGGTCTGCTGCAGACCGTTATAGCCCCGAAAG
GTCAAACCGAGTGGGTGAAGTTATTCGAGACCCCACCTTCGCAGGATGTCTTAGAAAATGCGTTCCAAAG
CGTCGAGCATGCCTTTCAGGGGGATGGTGACGGACCGCTATTCATGCAAGATTTTGACTTGCTGGAAAAA
CAGAAGCCGACCACTGTCTCGGGTTTGTTGATCGAAGCCCCGGGCGAAAATGGTATTAAAAACAACACCG
ATCATTTCATAAAACGTGGGATTGGAGAGCAGATGAGTTTGGAAATGGCACTCCTTGCCCTTTTTACTTT
ACAGATTAACGCACCTGCCGGTGGGGCGGGGCACCGCGTAGGTTTAAGAGGCGGTGGACCACTTACGACC
CTGATACAGCCGTCTACTGAAACCGCAACACTTTGGCAGAAGCTGTGGCTTAATGTGATTAACCGCGAGG
ATTGGATTTACGACGAACCGGATTTTACGGATGGTTCAGTCTTTCCGTGGCTAGCGCCGACCAAATTATC
GGATAAGAAGAATACCGAAATATATGCGGATGATGTGCATCCGCTGCACATGTTCTGGGCAATGCCTCGG
CGGATACGTCTGGAGGTACAACATAGAGAGGATGTTTGCCATATCAGTGGAAAGACCGCCCAGAAAGTAG
TAACAGATTACCGTACCCAGAATTATGGTCATAACTATTCTGGTAACTGGAGTCATCCTTTGACTCCGTA
CAAAGGCGATCCAAAAAAACCAGAGGCGGAATGGCTGAGCATTAAGGGTCAGCCTGGAGGCTTACATTAT
AAAATTTGGGATGTTCTGTCGTTCAGTAGTGACACACAGGCACAAAAATGTGCCGCAGTAATTAGCCACT
TCGAAGTTGTCTCTAAACATTATCGTAAAGCCCTTAAACAGGTACGAAGCCGCTTATGGGTTTTTGGATA
TGATATGGATAATATGAAAGCACGCTGTTGGTATAGCGCGTCCATGCCGCTCTTCCAGTTTGATCCTGAA
CAGCAAAATGACCTGCTGGTGGAAGTTAAGTACCTGCAGAAACTGTCATCCGACGCTCTTTGGCACCTTC
GTTCTGAAGTCAAAGCCGCATGGTTCGAGTCCCCCTCAGATGCTAAAGGTGACATGTCCTTTATCGATCT
GGAATTCTGGCAACGCACTGAAAACTTATTTTTTGATGCTATTGCAAATCTAATGAACGAAATGGAGGAA
GATGATGATCGTCAACAGTTATCGACAGCCGCGGCGAAAACATGGTTAACAAAGTTGCAGTTTGTGGTGC
TTGATCTGTTTGACGAGTATGCGTTAAGCGAATTAGGAAGCGAGCGGACAATGATCAAACGCATCGAAGC
CCGTCGTTCATTGAGTGGATGGCTGTATGGCTCCAAAGATATTAAATCATTTAAAACCGACCACAAAATT
GAGTCCAAACAAGAAGTTTCGTGACTCGAGCACCACCACCACCACCACTGAGATCCGGCTGCTAACAAAG
CCCGAAAGGAAGCTGAGTTGGCTGCTGCCACCGCTGAGCAATAACTAGCATAACCCCTTGGGGCCTCTAA
ACGGGTCTTGAGGGGTTTTTTGCTGAAAGGAGGAACTATATCCGGAT
